>Addgene plasmid #126971 | pJUMP24-1A(sfGFP) | addgene full sequence | sequence record 248030 | Addgene NGS Result
TTAATTAAGGAGTTTTGCAGGTGCCTTGGAACACCTGCTTTTCGCTGAATTCGCGGCCGCTTCTAGAGCG
TCTCTGGAGTGAGACCGGAGTTGACGGCTAGCTCAGTCCTAGGTACAGTGCTAGCGTACTTGTTTAACTT
TAAGAAGGAGATATACAATGGTAGCCCGTAAAGGCGAAGAGCTGTTCACTGGTGTCGTCCCTATTCTGGT
GGAACTGGATGGTGATGTCAACGGTCATAAGTTTTCCGTGCGTGGCGAGGGTGAAGGTGACGCAACTAAT
GGTAAACTGACGCTGAAGTTCATCTGTACTACTGGTAAACTGCCGGTACCTTGGCCGACTCTGGTAACGA
CGCTGACTTATGGTGTTCAGTGCTTTGCTCGTTATCCGGACCATATGAAGCAGCATGACTTCTTCAAGTC
CGCCATGCCGGAAGGCTATGTGCAGGAACGCACGATTTCCTTTAAGGATGACGGCACGTACAAAACGCGT
GCGGAAGTGAAATTTGAAGGCGATACCCTGGTAAACCGCATTGAGCTGAAAGGCATTGACTTTAAAGAAG
ATGGCAATATCCTGGGCCATAAGCTGGAATACAATTTTAACAGCCACAATGTTTACATCACCGCCGATAA
ACAAAAAAATGGCATTAAAGCGAATTTTAAAATTCGCCACAACGTGGAGGATGGCAGCGTGCAGCTGGCT
GATCACTACCAGCAAAACACTCCAATCGGTGATGGTCCTGTTCTGCTGCCAGACAATCACTATCTGAGCA
CGCAAAGCGTTCTGTCTAAAGATCCGAACGAGAAACGCGATCATATGGTTCTGCTGGAGTTCGTAACCGC
AGCGGGCATCACGCATGGTATGGATGAACTGTACAAAGGTTCGTAACTTCTGACTGAGTTGCACGCTGGT
CTCTCGCTAATGTGAGACGTACTAGTAGCGGCCGCTGCAGGGAGTTGTCTTCGAAGACTTCGCTCTAGTC
TTGGACTCCTGTTGATAGATCCAGTAATGACCTCAGAACTCCATCTGGATTTGTTCAGAACGCTCGGTTG
CCGCCGGGCGTTTTTTATTGGTGAGAATCCAGGGGTCCCCAATAATTACGATTTAAATTTGTGTCTCAAA
ATCTCTGATGTTACATTGCACAAGATAAAAATATATCATCATGAACAATAAAACTGTCTGCTTACATAAA
CAGTAATACAAGGGGTGTTATGAGCCATATTCAGCGTGAAACGAGCTGTAGCCGTCCGCGTCTGAACAGC
AACATGGATGCGGATCTGTATGGCTATAAATGGGCGCGTGATAACGTGGGTCAGAGCGGCGCGACCATTT
ATCGTCTGTATGGCAAACCGGATGCGCCGGAACTGTTTCTGAAACATGGCAAAGGCAGCGTGGCGAACGA
TGTGACCGATGAAATGGTGCGTCTGAACTGGCTGACCGAATTTATGCCGCTGCCGACCATTAAACATTTT
ATTCGCACCCCGGATGATGCGTGGCTGCTGACCACCGCGATTCCGGGCAAAACCGCGTTTCAGGTGCTGG
AAGAATATCCGGATAGCGGCGAAAACATTGTGGATGCGCTGGCCGTGTTTCTGCGTCGTCTGCATAGCAT
TCCGGTGTGCAACTGCCCGTTTAACAGCGATCGTGTGTTTCGTCTGGCCCAGGCGCAGAGCCGTATGAAC
AACGGCCTGGTGGATGCGAGCGATTTTGATGATGAACGTAACGGCTGGCCGGTGGAACAGGTGTGGAAAG
AAATGCATAAACTGCTGCCGTTTAGCCCGGATAGCGTGGTGACCCACGGCGATTTTAGCCTGGATAACCT
GATTTTCGATGAAGGCAAACTGATTGGCTGCATTGATGTGGGCCGTGTGGGCATTGCGGATCGTTATCAG
GATCTGGCCATTCTGTGGAACTGCCTGGGCGAATTTAGCCCGAGCCTGCAAAAACGTCTGTTTCAGAAAT
ATGGCATTGATAATCCGGATATGAACAAACTGCAATTTCATCTGATGCTGGATGAATTTTTCTAATAATT
AATTGGACCGCGGTCCGCGCGTTGTCCTTTTCCGCTGCATAACCCTGCTTCGGGGTCATTATAGCGATTT
TTTCGGTATATCCATCCTTTTTCGCACGATATACAGGATTTTGCCAAAGGGTTCGTGTAGACTTTCCTTG
GTGTATCCAACGGCGTCAGCCGGGCAGGATAGGTGAAGTAGGCCCACCCGCGAGCGGGTGTTCCTTCTTC
ACTGTCCCTTATTCGCACATGGCGGTGCTCAACGGGAATCCTGCTCTGCGAGGCTGGCCGTAGGCCGGCC
GATAATCTCATGACCAAAATCCCTTAACGTGAGTTTTCGTTCCACTGAGCGTCAGACCCCGTAGAAAAGA
TCAAAGGATCTTCTTGAGATCCTTTTTTTCTGCGCGTAATCTGCTGCTTGCAAACAAAAAAACCACCGCT
ACCAGCGGTGGTTTGTTTGCCGGATCAAGAGCTACCAACTCTTTTTCCGAAGGTAACTGGCTTCAGCAGA
GCGCAGATACCAAATACTGTTCTTCTAGTGTAGCCGTAGTTAGGCCACCACTTCAAGAACTCTGTAGCAC
CGCCTACATACCTCGCTCTGCTAATCCTGTTACCAGTGGCTGCTGCCAGTGGCGATAAGTCGTGTCTTAC
CGGGTTGGACTCAAGACGATAGTTACCGGATAAGGCGCAGCGGTCGGGCTGAACGGGGGGTTCGTGCACA
CAGCCCAGCTTGGAGCGAACGACCTACACCGAACTGAGATACCTACAGCGTGAGCTATGAGAAAGCGCCA
CGCTTCCCGAAGGGAGAAAGGCGGACAGGCATCCGGTAAGCGGCAGGGTCGGAACAGGAGAGCGCACGAG
GGAGCTTCCAGGGGGAAACGCCTGGTATCTTTATAGTCCTGTCGGGTTTCGCCACCTCTGACTTGAGCGT
CGATTTTTGTGATGCTCGTCAGGGGGGCGGAGCCTATGGAAAAACGCCAGCAACGCGGCCGTGAAAGGCA
GGCCGGTCCGTGGTGGCCACGGCCTCTAGGCCAGATCCAGCGGCATCTGGGTTAGTCGAGCGCGGGCCGC
TTCCCATGTCTCACCAGGGCGAGCCTGTTTCGCGATCTCAGCATCTGAAATCTTCCCGGCCTTGCGCTTC
GCTGGGGCCTTACCCACCGCCTTGGCGGGCTTCTTCGGTCCAAAACTGAACAACAGATGTGTGACCTTGC
GCCCGGTCTTTCGCTGCGCCCACTCCACCTGTAGCGGGCTGTGCTCGTTGATCTGCGTCACGGCTGGATC
AAGCACTCGCAACTTGAAGTCCTTGATCGAGGGATACCGGCCTTCCAGTTGAAACCACTTTCGCAGCTGG
TCAATTTCTATTTCGCGCTGGCCGATGCTGTCCCATTGCATGAGCAGCTCGTAAAGCCTGATCGCGTGGG
TGCTGTCCATCTTGGCCACGTCAGCCAAGGCGTATTTGGTGAACTGTTTGGTGAGTTCCGTCAGGTACGG
CAGCATGTCTTTGGTGAACCTGAGTTCTACACGGCCCTCACCCTCCCGGTAGATGATTGTTTGCACCCAG
CCGGTAATCATCACACTCGGTCTTTTCCCCTTGCCATTGGGCTCTTGGGTTAACCGGACTTCCCGCCGTT
TCAGGCGCAGGGCCGCTTCTTTGAGCTGGTTGTAGGAAGATTCGATAGGGACACCCGCCATCGTCGCTAT
GTCCTCCGCCGTCACTGAATACATCACTTCATCGGTGACAGGCTCGCTCCTCTTCACCTGGCTAATACAG
GCCAGAACGATCCGCTGTTCCTGAACACTGAGGCGATACGCGGCCTCGACCAGGGCATTGCTTTTGTAAA
CCATTGGGGGTGAGGCCACGTTCGACATTCCTTGTGTATAAGGGGACACTGTATCTGCGTCCCACAATAC
AACAAATCCGTCCCTTTACAACAACAAATCCGTCCCTTCTTAACAACAAATCCGTCCCTTAATGGCAACA
AATCCGTCCCTTTTTAAACTCTACAGGCCACGGATTACGTGGCCTGTAGACGTCCTAAAAGGTTTAAAAG
GGAAAAGGAAGAAAAGGGTGGAAACGCAAAAAACGCACCACTACGTGGCCCCGTTGGGGCCGCATTTGTG
CCCCTGAAGGGGCGGGGGAGGCGTCTGGGCAATCCCCGTTTTACCAGTCCCCTATCGCCGCCTGAGAGGG
CGCAGGAAGCGAGTAATCAGGGTATCGAGGCGGATTCACCCTTGGCGTCCAACCAGCGGCACCAGCGGCG
CCTGAGAGGGGCGCGCCCAGCTGTCTAGGGCGGCGGATTTGTCCTACTCAGGAGAGCGTTCACCGACAAA
CAACAGATAAAACGAAAGGCCCAGTCTTTCGACTGAGCCTTTCGTTTTATTTGATGCCT
Features (pLannotate 1.2.2; 12 found; start..end, strand, type, name):
     47..68      +  misc_feature   BioBrick prefix: BioBrick prefix for parts that do not start with "ATG"
     91..115     +  promoter       J23119(SpeI) promoter (fragment): bacterial promoter (Registry of Standard Biological Parts BBa J23119) modified to end with an SpeI site
    130..150     +  RBS            RBS: efficient ribosome binding site from bacteriophage T7 gene 10 (Olins and Rangwala, 1989)
    167..877     +  CDS            superfolder GFP: GFP variant that folds robustly even when fused to poorly folded proteins (Pédelacq et al., 2006)
    930..950     +  misc_feature   BioBrick suffix: universal suffix for all parts
    984..1078    +  terminator     lambda t0 terminator: transcription terminator from phage lambda
   1210..2022    +  CDS            aphA1: KKA1_ECOLX - Also known as nptI. Protein inferred from homology: Swiss-Prot protein existence level 3. Resistance to kanamycin and structurally-related aminoglycosides, including amikacin. From Escherichia coli.
   2192..2300    +  oriT           oriT: incP origin of transfer
   2394..2982    +  rep_origin     ori: high-copy-number ColE1/pMB1/pBR322/pUC origin of replication
   3036..3869    -  CDS            pRO1600 Rep: replication protein for the broad-host-range plasmid pRO1600 from Pseudomonas aeruginosa&nbsp
   3883..4234    +  rep_origin     pRO1600 oriV: broad-host-range origin of replication from Pseudomonas aeruginosa plasmid pRO1600; requires the pRO1600 Rep protein for replication (West et al., 1994)
   4307..4393    -  terminator     rrnB T1 terminator: Escherichia coli rrnB; transcription terminator T1 from the E. coli rrnB gene
