[The description below was written by a language model from this plasmid's Addgene catalogue record and pLannotate feature annotations shown in this document.]
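Description:
pJUMP24-1A(sfGFP) is an empty Level 1 backbone from the Joint Universal Modular Plasmids (JUMP) platform, a synthetic-biology vector family whose backbones are derived from SEVA. The 4,399 nt plasmid is an E. coli–Pseudomonas shuttle vector. It carries a high-copy ColE1/pUC-type origin for propagation in E. coli, together with the pRO1600 oriV and its cognate Rep protein, which allow replication in Pseudomonas. Selection is by kanamycin resistance, encoded by aphA1 (nptI). An incP origin of transfer is also present, so the plasmid can be mobilised by conjugation when transfer functions are provided from a helper.

No gene of interest is recorded as an insert. The cargo position instead holds a superfolder GFP reporter cassette: a fragment of the strong constitutive J23119 promoter, a ribosome binding site from phage T7 gene 10, and the sfGFP coding sequence, all bracketed by BioBrick prefix and suffix sequences. The cassette is flanked by the lambda t0 terminator downstream and the rrnB T1 terminator upstream, which insulate the cloning region from transcription elsewhere in the backbone. In modular cloning vectors of this type, such a reporter usually acts as a visual dropout marker that is lost when assembled parts replace it, although the record describes it only as an sfGFP reporter. The feature table does not annotate the restriction sites used for assembly. The plasmid is intended as a recipient vector for building and expressing bacterial constructs in E. coli and Pseudomonas.
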