Addgene plasmid #126971: pJUMP24-1A(sfGFP)
Purpose: (Empty Backbone) Level 1 vector. sfGFP reporter. Origin pRO1600/ColE1 (E.coli - Pseudomonas shuttle)
Depositing lab: Chris French. Depositing organization: University of Edinburgh. Publication: Joint universal modular plasmids (JUMP): a flexible vector platform for synthetic biology. Valenzuela-Ortega M, French C. Synth Biol (Oxf). 2021 Feb 2;6(1):ysab003. doi: 10.1093/synbio/ysab003. eCollection 2021. PubMed 33623824.
Backbone
  Vector backbone: pJUMP24-1A
  Backbone manufacturer: Backbone derived from SEVA.
  Vector type: Bacterial Expression, Synthetic Biology
Growth in bacteria
  Bacterial resistance: Kanamycin, 50 μg/mL
  Growth temperature: 37°C
  Growth strain: JM109
  Copy number: High Copy
Gene/Insert
  Gene/Insert name: None
  Mutation: None
Terms and licenses: Academic/Nonprofit Terms; Industry Terms: Not Available to Industry
Depositor comments: Please visit https://www.biorxiv.org/content/10.1101/799585v1 for bioRxiv preprint.
How to cite: pJUMP24-1A(sfGFP) was a gift from Chris French (Addgene plasmid # 126971 ; http://n2t.net/addgene:126971 ; RRID:Addgene_126971)
